>Addgene plasmid #48178 | psicheck-2-Kdr | depositor partial sequence | sequence record 69758 | T7
GCTAGCCTGAGTCCCGGGACCCCGGGAGAGCGGTCAATGTGTGGTCGCTGCGTTTCCTCTGCCTGCGCCG
GGCATCACTTGCGCGCCGCAGAAAGTCCGTCTGGCAGCCTGGATATCCTCTCCTACCGGCACCCGCAGAC
GCCCCTGCAGCCGCGGTCGGCGCCCGGGCTCCCTAGCCCTGTGCGCTCAACTGTCCTGCGCTGCGGGGTG
CCGCGAGTTCCACCTCCGCGCCTCCTTCTCTAGACAGGCGCTGGGAGAAAGAACCGGCTCCCGAGTTCTG
GGCATTTCGCCCGGCTCGAGGTGCAGGATGTTGCTAGC
