>Addgene plasmid #48178 | psicheck-2-Kdr | addgene partial sequence | sequence record 71815 | chim-int-F 5'-TCTTACTGACATCCACTTTGCC-3'
AGCTCTTAAGGCTAGAGTACTTAATACGACTCACTATAGGCTAGCCTGAGTCCCGGGACCCCGGGAGAGC
GGTCAATGTGTGGTCGCTGCGTTTCCTCTGCCTGCGCCGGGCATCACTTGCGCGCCGCAGAAAGTCCGTC
TGGCAGCCTGGATATCCTCTCCTACCGGCACCCGCAGACGCCCCTGCAGCCGCGGTCGGCGCCCGGGCTC
CCTAGCCCTGTGCGCTCAACTGTCCTGCGCTGCGGGGTGCCGCGAGTTCCACCTCCGCGCCTCCTTCTCT
AGACAGGCGCTGGGAGAAAGAACCGGCTCCCGAGTTCTGGGCATTTCGCCCGGCTCGAGGTGCAGGATGT
TGCTAGCCACCTTGGCTTCCAAGGTGTACGACCCCGAGCAACGCAAACGCATGATCACTGGGCCTCAGTG
GTGGGCTCGCTGCAAGCAAATGAACGTGCTGGACTCCTTCATCAACTACTATGATTCCGAGAAGCACGCC
GAGAACGCCGTGATTTTTCTGCATGGTAACGCTGCCTCCAGCTACCTGTGGAGGCACGTCGTGCCTCACA
TCGAGCCCGTGGCTAGATGCATCATCCCTGATCTGATCGGAATGGGTAAGTCCGGCAAGAGCGGGAATGG
CTCATATCGCCTCCTGGATCACTACAAGTACCTCACCGCTTGGTTCGAGCTGCTGAACCTTCCAAAGAAA
ATCATCTTTGTGGGCCACGACTGGGGGGCTTGTCTGGCCTTTCACTACTCCTACGAGCACCAAGACAAGA
TCAAGGCCATCGTCCATGCTGAGAGTGTCGTGGACGTGATCGAGTCCTGGGACGAGTGGCCTGACATCGA
GGA
