[The description below was written by a language model from this plasmid's Addgene catalogue record.]
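Description:
psicheck-2-Kdr is a dual-luciferase reporter plasmid built on the Promega psiCHECK-2 backbone (6273 bp without insert, 6579 bp in total). It is maintained in E. coli as a high-copy plasmid under ampicillin selection. The psiCHECK-2 backbone generally carries two reporters: a Renilla luciferase gene that serves as the experimental readout, and an independently expressed firefly luciferase gene that acts as an internal normalisation control. The record gives no feature table, so the promoters and other regulatory elements of this particular plasmid are not stated.

The insert is a 306 bp human 5′ untranslated region cloned into an NheI site that is retained on both sides, which places it upstream of the Renilla luciferase coding sequence. According to the stated purpose, this 5′ UTR contains an intact upstream open reading frame (uORF) with its ATG start codon preserved. Renilla expression therefore reports how the uORF affects translation of the downstream main reading frame. The wording implies this is the wild-type version, which would be compared with a counterpart whose uORF start codon is disrupted, although no such partner construct is described here. The associated study concerns reduction of protein expression by uORFs and their polymorphism in humans.

The identity of the source gene is recorded inconsistently. The plasmid name and insert label ("2KDR") suggest KDR, whereas the listed GenBank accession and Entrez Gene entry point to MC2R (ACTHR). The record does not resolve this conflict, so the insert should be confirmed by sequencing, for which a T7 primer is listed.
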