Addgene plasmid #48178: psicheck-2-Kdr
Purpose: contains Renilla Luciferase gene preceded by an intact (ATG) upstream open reading frame element
Depositing lab: Vamsi Mootha. Depositing organization: Massachusetts General Hospital. Publication: Upstream open reading frames cause widespread reduction of protein expression and are polymorphic among humans. Calvo SE, Pagliarini DJ, Mootha VK. Proc Natl Acad Sci U S A. 2009 May 5;106(18):7507-12. doi: 10.1073/pnas.0810916106. Epub 2009 Apr 16. PubMed 19372376.
Backbone
  Vector backbone: psicheck2
  Backbone manufacturer: Promega
  Backbone size w/o insert (bp): 6273
  Total vector size (bp): 6579
  Vector type: Luciferase
Growth in bacteria
  Bacterial resistance: Ampicillin, 100 μg/mL
  Growth temperature: 37°C
  Growth strain: Top10
  Copy number: High Copy
Gene/Insert
  Gene/Insert name: 5" UTR of 2KDR
  Species: H. sapiens (human)
  Insert size (bp): 306
  GenBank ID: NM_000529
  Entrez Gene: MC2R (a.k.a. ACTHR)
  Cloning method: Restriction Enzyme; 5′ cloning site Nhe1 (not destroyed); 3′ cloning site Nhe1 (not destroyed)
  Sequencing primers: 5′ T7
Terms and licenses: Academic/Nonprofit Terms; Industry Terms: Not Available to Industry
How to cite: psicheck-2-Kdr was a gift from Vamsi Mootha (Addgene plasmid # 48178 ; http://n2t.net/addgene:48178 ; RRID:Addgene_48178)
